Addgene plasmid #48256: PNXGW
Purpose: (Empty Backbone) Split-GFP assay in plants
Depositing lab: Wolf Frommer. Depositing organization: Carnegie Institution for Science. Publication: Xanthomonas T3S Effector XopN Suppresses PAMP-Triggered Immunity and Interacts with a Tomato Atypical Receptor-Like Kinase and TFT1. Kim JG, Li X, Roden JA, Taylor KW, Aakre CD, Su B, Lalonde S, Kirik A, Chen Y, Baranage G, McLane H, Martin GB, Mudgett MB. Plant Cell. 2009 Apr;21(4):1305-23. doi: 10.1105/tpc.108.063123. Epub 2009 Apr 14. PubMed 19366901.
Backbone
  Vector backbone: pRT100/pPZP312
  Vector type: Binary Gateway vector
  Promoter: 35S
  Selectable markers: Basta
  Tag / fusion protein: 6xHIS (N terminal on backbone); YFP aa1-172 (N terminal on backbone)
Growth in bacteria
  Bacterial resistance: Chloramphenicol and Spectinomycin, 25 & 50 μg/mL
  Growth temperature: 37°C
  Growth strain: DB3.1
  Copy number: High Copy
Gene/Insert
  Cloning method: Gateway Cloning
  Sequencing primers: 5′ 35S-promoter
Terms and licenses: Academic/Nonprofit Terms; Industry Terms: Not Available to Industry
How to cite: PNXGW was a gift from Wolf Frommer (Addgene plasmid # 48256 ; http://n2t.net/addgene:48256 ; RRID:Addgene_48256)
