[The description below was written by a language model from this plasmid's Addgene catalogue record.]
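Description:
PNXGW is an empty binary Gateway destination vector for split-fluorescent-protein (bimolecular fluorescence complementation) assays in plants, built on a pRT100/pPZP312 backbone. As a binary vector it is meant to be maintained in bacteria and transferred into plant cells by Agrobacterium-mediated T-DNA delivery. It carries no gene of interest. An open reading frame is instead recombined into the Gateway cassette from an entry clone. Bacterial selection uses spectinomycin together with chloramphenicol. The chloramphenicol requirement and propagation in the ccdB-tolerant strain DB3.1 are what one expects of an unrecombined Gateway cassette, which normally contains a chloramphenicol resistance gene and the ccdB counter-selection gene, although the record gives no feature table to confirm these elements. The plasmid is listed as high copy, and Basta (phosphinothricin) resistance is the plant selectable marker.

Expression in plants is driven by the 35S promoter, a strong constitutive promoter. Upstream of the Gateway site the backbone encodes a 6xHis tag and the N-terminal fragment of YFP (amino acids 1–172), so the recombined protein is produced with both at its N terminus. The catalogue purpose refers to a split-GFP assay, but the fragment recorded is from YFP. This fragment is not fluorescent by itself. When the fusion is co-expressed with a second protein fused to the complementary C-terminal fragment, supplied from a partner vector, interaction between the two proteins brings the halves together and restores fluorescence. The His tag offers a handle for detecting the fusion. The construct is therefore used to test and localise protein–protein interactions in plant cells, and the associated publication studied interactions between a Xanthomonas type III effector and tomato host proteins.
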