>Addgene plasmid #48256 | PNXGW | addgene partial sequence | sequence record 99167 | 35S-promoter 5'-CTATCCTTCGCAAGACCCTTC-3'
TTTGGAGAGGACCTCGAGATGCATCATCATCATCATCATGGTGGAGCTATGGTGAGCAAGGGCGAGGAGC
TGTTCACCGGGGTGGTGCCCATCCTGGTCGAGCTGGACGGCGACGTAAACGGCCACAAGTTCAGCGTGTC
CGGCGAGGGCGAGGGCGATGCCACCTACGGCAAGCTGACCCTGAAGTTCATCTGCACCACCGGCAAGCTG
CCCGTGCCCTGGCCCACCCTCGTGACCACCTTCGGCTACGGCCTTCAGTGCTTCGCCCGCTACCCCGACC
ACATGAAGCAGCACGACTTCTTCAAGTCCGCCATGCCCGAAGGCTACGTCCAGGAGCGCACCATCTTCTT
CAAGGACGACGGCAACTACAAGACCCGCGCCGAGGTGAAGTTCGAGGGCGACACCCTGGTGAACCGCATC
GAGCTGAAGGGCATCGACTTCAAGGAGGACGGCAACATCCTGGGGCACAAGCTGGAGTACAACTACAACA
GCCACAACGTCTATATCATGGCCGACAAGCAGAAGAACGGCATCAAGGTGAACTTCAAGATCCGCCACAA
CATCGGTGGAGCTGGTGGAGCTGGTGGAGCTAAGCTTACAAGTTTGTACAAAAAAGCTGAACGAGAAACG
TAAAATGATATAAATATCAATATATTAAATTAGATTTTGCATAAAAAACAGACTACATAATACTGTAAAA
CACAACATATCCAGTCACTATGGCGGCCC
