>Addgene plasmid #48256 | PNXGW | addgene partial sequence | sequence record 99171 | CAT-R 5'-GCAACTGACTGAAATGCCTC-3'
GGTATATCCAGTGATTTTTTTCTCCATTTTAGCTTCCTTAGCTCCTGAAAACTCGACGGATCCTAACTCA
AAATCCACACATTATACGAGCCGGAAGCATAAAGTGTAAAGCCTGGGGTGCCTAATGCGGCCCCTCGAGG
GGCCGCCATAGCTGACTGGATATGTTGTGTTTTACAGTATTATGT
